Addgene plasmid #82673: p204_LTJ_sgRNACD45.2_R2
Purpose: sgRNA targeting murine CD45.2 region 2. Co-expresses SpCas9-2A-EGFP.
Depositing lab: Lukas Jeker. Depositing organization: University Hospital of Basel. Publication: Highly Efficient and Versatile Plasmid-Based Gene Editing in Primary T Cells. Kornete M, Marone R, Jeker LT. J Immunol. 2018 Feb 14. pii: jimmunol.1701121. doi: 10.4049/jimmunol.1701121. PubMed 29445007.
Backbone
  Vector backbone: pX458
  Backbone manufacturer: Feng Zhang (Addgene plasmid# 48138)
  Backbone size w/o insert (bp): 9300
  Total vector size (bp): 9300
  Modifications to backbone: sgRNA cloned into the BbsI site of pX458
  Vector type: Mammalian Expression, CRISPR
  Selectable markers: EGFP
Growth in bacteria
  Bacterial resistance: Ampicillin, 100 μg/mL
  Growth temperature: 37°C
  Growth strain: DH5alpha
  Copy number: High Copy
Gene/Insert
  Gene/Insert name: sgRNA targeting CD45.2 region 2
  gRNA/shRNA sequence: GCAGACTCAGGTTTAGATAC
  Species: M. musculus (mouse)
  Promoter: U6
  Cloning method: Restriction Enzyme; 5′ cloning site BbsI (destroyed during cloning); 3′ cloning site BbsI (destroyed during cloning)
  Sequencing primers: 5′ U6-forward primer (ACTATCATATGCTTACCGTAAC)
Terms and licenses: Academic/Nonprofit Terms; Industry Terms: Not Available to Industry
Depositor comments: Plasmid co-expresses Cas9 from S. pyogenes with 2A-EGFP, as part of the pX458 backbone. These plasmids were previously associated with the following preprint: Highly efficient and versatile plasmid-based gene editing in primary T cells bioRxiv. 13 January 2018. doi:10.1101/247544
How to cite: p204_LTJ_sgRNACD45.2_R2 was a gift from Lukas Jeker (Addgene plasmid # 82673 ; http://n2t.net/addgene:82673 ; RRID:Addgene_82673)
