[The description below was written by a language model from this plasmid's Addgene catalogue record and pLannotate feature annotations shown in this document.]
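Description:
p204_LTJ_sgRNACD45.2_R2 is an all-in-one mammalian CRISPR expression plasmid of about 9.3 kb, built on the pX458 backbone. A guide sequence directed against "region 2" of murine CD45.2 was inserted at the BbsI sites, which were destroyed during cloning. It is propagated in E. coli as a high-copy plasmid through a ColE1/pUC-type origin and selected with ampicillin via the β-lactamase gene. An f1 phage origin, a single AAV2 inverted terminal repeat and short bom and rop fragments are also annotated. These appear to be carried over from the backbone rather than functional parts of the payload, and with only one ITR annotated the plasmid is not laid out as a packageable AAV genome.

The payload has two transcription units. A human U6 RNA polymerase III promoter drives the guide, which sits in the gap between the promoter and the annotated S. pyogenes gRNA scaffold, producing a complete single guide RNA. A partial second scaffold fragment is annotated just downstream. The second unit uses a hybrid promoter made of the CMV enhancer, the chicken β-actin promoter and a hybrid intron to express S. pyogenes Cas9. Cas9 is annotated here as adjoining N- and C-terminal portions that together form the contiguous coding sequence, followed by a nucleoplasmin nuclear localization signal. According to the record, EGFP follows through a 2A peptide, which is not itself annotated, and the transcript ends at a bGH polyadenylation signal. Because Cas9 and EGFP come from one transcript, green fluorescence marks cells expressing the nuclease. EGFP is the only mammalian marker listed, so it allows identification or sorting of transfected cells without drug selection. The plasmid was deposited with work on plasmid-based gene editing in primary T cells, where it targets the mouse CD45.2 allele.
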