Features (pLannotate 1.2.2; 19 found; start..end, strand, type, name):
      1..241     +  promoter       U6 promoter: RNA polymerase III promoter for human U6 snRNA
    270..345     +  misc_RNA       gRNA scaffold: guide RNA scaffold for the Streptococcus pyogenes CRISPR/Cas9 system
    352..395     +  misc_RNA       gRNA scaffold (fragment): guide RNA scaffold for the Streptococcus pyogenes CRISPR/Cas9 system
    442..727     +  enhancer       CMV enhancer: human cytomegalovirus immediate early enhancer; contains an 18-bp deletion relative to the standard CMV enhancer
    729..1006    +  promoter       chicken β-actin promoter: No description available
   1007..1234    +  intron         hybrid intron: hybrid between chicken β-actin (CBA) and minute virus of mice (MMV) introns (Gray et al., 2011)
   1372..2973    +  CDS            Cas9(N): N-terminal portion of Streptococcus pyogenes Cas9 (Zetsche et al., 2015)
   2974..5472    +  CDS            Cas9(C): C-terminal portion of Streptococcus pyogenes Cas9 (Zetsche et al., 2015)
   5473..5520    +  CDS            nucleoplasmin NLS: bipartite nuclear localization signal from nucleoplasmin
   5590..6303    +  CDS            EGFP: EGFP is a basic (constitutively fluorescent) green fluorescent protein published in 1996, derived from Aequorea victoria. It is reported to be a rapidly-maturing weak dimer with moderate acid sensitivity.
   6337..6448    +  polyA_signal   bGH poly(A) signal: bovine growth hormone polyadenylation signal
   6553..6693    +  repeat_region  AAV2 ITR: inverted terminal repeat of adeno-associated virus serotype 2 inverted
   6698..6749    -  misc_feature   bom (fragment): basis of mobility region from pBR322
   6768..7223    +  rep_origin     f1 ori (sequence partly withheld): f1 bacteriophage origin of replication; arrow indicates direction of (+) strand synthesis
   7224..7273    -  misc_feature   bom (fragment): basis of mobility region from pBR322
   7375..7410    -  CDS            rop (fragment): Rop protein, which maintains plasmids at low copy number; rop
   7505..7609    +  promoter       AmpR promoter: bla
   7610..8470    +  CDS            AmpR: β-lactamase; bla; confers resistance to ampicillin, carbenicillin, and related antibiotics
   8641..9229    +  rep_origin     ori: high-copy-number ColE1/pMB1/pBR322/pUC origin of replication
>Addgene plasmid #82673 | p204_LTJ_sgRNACD45.2_R2 | depositor full sequence | sequence record 204116 | p204_LTJ_sgRNACD45.2_R2 sequence 9290 bps
GAGGGCCTATTTCCCATGATTCCTTCATATTTGCATATACGATACAAGGCTGTTAGAGAGATAATTGGAA
TTAATTTGACTGTAAACACAAAGATATTAGTACAAAATACGTGACGTAGAAAGTAATAATTTCTTGGGTA
GTTTGCAGTTTTAAAATTATGTTTTAAAATGGACTATCATATGCTTACCGTAACTTGAAAGTATTTCGAT
TTCTTGGCTTTATATATCTTGTGGAAAGGACGAAACACCGCAGACTCAGGTTTAGATACGTTTTAGAGCT
AGAAATAGCAAGTTAAAATAAGGCTAGTCCGTTATCAACTTGAAAAAGTGGCACCGAGTCGGTGCTTTTT
TGTTTTAGAGCTAGAAATAGCAAGTTAAAATAAGGCTAGTCCGTTTTTAGCGCGTGCGCCAATTCTGCAG
ACAAATGGCTCTAGAGGTACCCGTTACATAACTTACGGTAAATGGCCCGCCTGGCTGACCGCCCAACGAC
CCCCGCCCATTGACGTCAATAGTAACGCCAATAGGGACTTTCCATTGACGTCAATGGGTGGAGTATTTAC
GGTAAACTGCCCACTTGGCAGTACATCAAGTGTATCATATGCCAAGTACGCCCCCTATTGACGTCAATGA
CGGTAAATGGCCCGCCTGGCATTGTGCCCAGTACATGACCTTATGGGACTTTCCTACTTGGCAGTACATC
TACGTATTAGTCATCGCTATTACCATGGTCGAGGTGAGCCCCACGTTCTGCTTCACTCTCCCCATCTCCC
CCCCCTCCCCACCCCCAATTTTGTATTTATTTATTTTTTAATTATTTTGTGCAGCGATGGGGGCGGGGGG
GGGGGGGGGGCGCGCGCCAGGCGGGGCGGGGCGGGGCGAGGGGCGGGGCGGGGCGAGGCGGAGAGGTGCG
GCGGCAGCCAATCAGAGCGGCGCGCTCCGAAAGTTTCCTTTTATGGCGAGGCGGCGGCGGCGGCGGCCCT
ATAAAAAGCGAAGCGCGCGGCGGGCGGGAGTCGCTGCGCGCTGCCTTCGCCCCGTGCCCCGCTCCGCCGC
CGCCTCGCGCCGCCCGCCCCGGCTCTGACTGACCGCGTTACTCCCACAGGTGAGCGGGCGGGACGGCCCT
TCTCCTCCGGGCTGTAATTAGCTGAGCAAGAGGTAAGGGTTTAAGGGATGGTTGGTTGGTGGGGTATTAA
TGTTTAATTACCTGGAGCACCTGCCTGAAATCACTTTTTTTCAGGTTGGACCGGTGCCACCATGGACTAT
AAGGACCACGACGGAGACTACAAGGATCATGATATTGATTACAAAGACGATGACGATAAGATGGCCCCAA
AGAAGAAGCGGAAGGTCGGTATCCACGGAGTCCCAGCAGCCGACAAGAAGTACAGCATCGGCCTGGACAT
CGGCACCAACTCTGTGGGCTGGGCCGTGATCACCGACGAGTACAAGGTGCCCAGCAAGAAATTCAAGGTG
CTGGGCAACACCGACCGGCACAGCATCAAGAAGAACCTGATCGGAGCCCTGCTGTTCGACAGCGGCGAAA
CAGCCGAGGCCACCCGGCTGAAGAGAACCGCCAGAAGAAGATACACCAGACGGAAGAACCGGATCTGCTA
TCTGCAAGAGATCTTCAGCAACGAGATGGCCAAGGTGGACGACAGCTTCTTCCACAGACTGGAAGAGTCC
TTCCTGGTGGAAGAGGATAAGAAGCACGAGCGGCACCCCATCTTCGGCAACATCGTGGACGAGGTGGCCT
ACCACGAGAAGTACCCCACCATCTACCACCTGAGAAAGAAACTGGTGGACAGCACCGACAAGGCCGACCT
GCGGCTGATCTATCTGGCCCTGGCCCACATGATCAAGTTCCGGGGCCACTTCCTGATCGAGGGCGACCTG
AACCCCGACAACAGCGACGTGGACAAGCTGTTCATCCAGCTGGTGCAGACCTACAACCAGCTGTTCGAGG
AAAACCCCATCAACGCCAGCGGCGTGGACGCCAAGGCCATCCTGTCTGCCAGACTGAGCAAGAGCAGACG
GCTGGAAAATCTGATCGCCCAGCTGCCCGGCGAGAAGAAGAATGGCCTGTTCGGAAACCTGATTGCCCTG
AGCCTGGGCCTGACCCCCAACTTCAAGAGCAACTTCGACCTGGCCGAGGATGCCAAACTGCAGCTGAGCA
AGGACACCTACGACGACGACCTGGACAACCTGCTGGCCCAGATCGGCGACCAGTACGCCGACCTGTTTCT
GGCCGCCAAGAACCTGTCCGACGCCATCCTGCTGAGCGACATCCTGAGAGTGAACACCGAGATCACCAAG
GCCCCCCTGAGCGCCTCTATGATCAAGAGATACGACGAGCACCACCAGGACCTGACCCTGCTGAAAGCTC
TCGTGCGGCAGCAGCTGCCTGAGAAGTACAAAGAGATTTTCTTCGACCAGAGCAAGAACGGCTACGCCGG
CTACATTGACGGCGGAGCCAGCCAGGAAGAGTTCTACAAGTTCATCAAGCCCATCCTGGAAAAGATGGAC
GGCACCGAGGAACTGCTCGTGAAGCTGAACAGAGAGGACCTGCTGCGGAAGCAGCGGACCTTCGACAACG
GCAGCATCCCCCACCAGATCCACCTGGGAGAGCTGCACGCCATTCTGCGGCGGCAGGAAGATTTTTACCC
ATTCCTGAAGGACAACCGGGAAAAGATCGAGAAGATCCTGACCTTCCGCATCCCCTACTACGTGGGCCCT
CTGGCCAGGGGAAACAGCAGATTCGCCTGGATGACCAGAAAGAGCGAGGAAACCATCACCCCCTGGAACT
TCGAGGAAGTGGTGGACAAGGGCGCTTCCGCCCAGAGCTTCATCGAGCGGATGACCAACTTCGATAAGAA
CCTGCCCAACGAGAAGGTGCTGCCCAAGCACAGCCTGCTGTACGAGTACTTCACCGTGTATAACGAGCTG
ACCAAAGTGAAATACGTGACCGAGGGAATGAGAAAGCCCGCCTTCCTGAGCGGCGAGCAGAAAAAGGCCA
TCGTGGACCTGCTGTTCAAGACCAACCGGAAAGTGACCGTGAAGCAGCTGAAAGAGGACTACTTCAAGAA
AATCGAGTGCTTCGACTCCGTGGAAATCTCCGGCGTGGAAGATCGGTTCAACGCCTCCCTGGGCACATAC
CACGATCTGCTGAAAATTATCAAGGACAAGGACTTCCTGGACAATGAGGAAAACGAGGACATTCTGGAAG
ATATCGTGCTGACCCTGACACTGTTTGAGGACAGAGAGATGATCGAGGAACGGCTGAAAACCTATGCCCA
CCTGTTCGACGACAAAGTGATGAAGCAGCTGAAGCGGCGGAGATACACCGGCTGGGGCAGGCTGAGCCGG
AAGCTGATCAACGGCATCCGGGACAAGCAGTCCGGCAAGACAATCCTGGATTTCCTGAAGTCCGACGGCT
TCGCCAACAGAAACTTCATGCAGCTGATCCACGACGACAGCCTGACCTTTAAAGAGGACATCCAGAAAGC
CCAGGTGTCCGGCCAGGGCGATAGCCTGCACGAGCACATTGCCAATCTGGCCGGCAGCCCCGCCATTAAG
AAGGGCATCCTGCAGACAGTGAAGGTGGTGGACGAGCTCGTGAAAGTGATGGGCCGGCACAAGCCCGAGA
ACATCGTGATCGAAATGGCCAGAGAGAACCAGACCACCCAGAAGGGACAGAAGAACAGCCGCGAGAGAAT
GAAGCGGATCGAAGAGGGCATCAAAGAGCTGGGCAGCCAGATCCTGAAAGAACACCCCGTGGAAAACACC
CAGCTGCAGAACGAGAAGCTGTACCTGTACTACCTGCAGAATGGGCGGGATATGTACGTGGACCAGGAAC
TGGACATCAACCGGCTGTCCGACTACGATGTGGACCATATCGTGCCTCAGAGCTTTCTGAAGGACGACTC
CATCGACAACAAGGTGCTGACCAGAAGCGACAAGAACCGGGGCAAGAGCGACAACGTGCCCTCCGAAGAG
GTCGTGAAGAAGATGAAGAACTACTGGCGGCAGCTGCTGAACGCCAAGCTGATTACCCAGAGAAAGTTCG
ACAATCTGACCAAGGCCGAGAGAGGCGGCCTGAGCGAACTGGATAAGGCCGGCTTCATCAAGAGACAGCT
GGTGGAAACCCGGCAGATCACAAAGCACGTGGCACAGATCCTGGACTCCCGGATGAACACTAAGTACGAC
GAGAATGACAAGCTGATCCGGGAAGTGAAAGTGATCACCCTGAAGTCCAAGCTGGTGTCCGATTTCCGGA
AGGATTTCCAGTTTTACAAAGTGCGCGAGATCAACAACTACCACCACGCCCACGACGCCTACCTGAACGC
CGTCGTGGGAACCGCCCTGATCAAAAAGTACCCTAAGCTGGAAAGCGAGTTCGTGTACGGCGACTACAAG
GTGTACGACGTGCGGAAGATGATCGCCAAGAGCGAGCAGGAAATCGGCAAGGCTACCGCCAAGTACTTCT
TCTACAGCAACATCATGAACTTTTTCAAGACCGAGATTACCCTGGCCAACGGCGAGATCCGGAAGCGGCC
TCTGATCGAGACAAACGGCGAAACCGGGGAGATCGTGTGGGATAAGGGCCGGGATTTTGCCACCGTGCGG
AAAGTGCTGAGCATGCCCCAAGTGAATATCGTGAAAAAGACCGAGGTGCAGACAGGCGGCTTCAGCAAAG
AGTCTATCCTGCCCAAGAGGAACAGCGATAAGCTGATCGCCAGAAAGAAGGACTGGGACCCTAAGAAGTA
CGGCGGCTTCGACAGCCCCACCGTGGCCTATTCTGTGCTGGTGGTGGCCAAAGTGGAAAAGGGCAAGTCC
AAGAAACTGAAGAGTGTGAAAGAGCTGCTGGGGATCACCATCATGGAAAGAAGCAGCTTCGAGAAGAATC
CCATCGACTTTCTGGAAGCCAAGGGCTACAAAGAAGTGAAAAAGGACCTGATCATCAAGCTGCCTAAGTA
CTCCCTGTTCGAGCTGGAAAACGGCCGGAAGAGAATGCTGGCCTCTGCCGGCGAACTGCAGAAGGGAAAC
GAACTGGCCCTGCCCTCCAAATATGTGAACTTCCTGTACCTGGCCAGCCACTATGAGAAGCTGAAGGGCT
CCCCCGAGGATAATGAGCAGAAACAGCTGTTTGTGGAACAGCACAAGCACTACCTGGACGAGATCATCGA
GCAGATCAGCGAGTTCTCCAAGAGAGTGATCCTGGCCGACGCTAATCTGGACAAAGTGCTGTCCGCCTAC
AACAAGCACCGGGATAAGCCCATCAGAGAGCAGGCCGAGAATATCATCCACCTGTTTACCCTGACCAATC
TGGGAGCCCCTGCCGCCTTCAAGTACTTTGACACCACCATCGACCGGAAGAGGTACACCAGCACCAAAGA
GGTGCTGGACGCCACCCTGATCCACCAGAGCATCACCGGCCTGTACGAGACACGGATCGACCTGTCTCAG
CTGGGAGGCGACAAAAGGCCGGCGGCCACGAAAAAGGCCGGCCAGGCAAAAAAGAAAAAGGAATTCGGCA
GTGGAGAGGGCAGAGGAAGTCTGCTAACATGCGGTGACGTCGAGGAGAATCCTGGCCCAGTGAGCAAGGG
CGAGGAGCTGTTCACCGGGGTGGTGCCCATCCTGGTCGAGCTGGACGGCGACGTAAACGGCCACAAGTTC
AGCGTGTCCGGCGAGGGCGAGGGCGATGCCACCTACGGCAAGCTGACCCTGAAGTTCATCTGCACCACCG
GCAAGCTGCCCGTGCCCTGGCCCACCCTCGTGACCACCCTGACCTACGGCGTGCAGTGCTTCAGCCGCTA
CCCCGACCACATGAAGCAGCACGACTTCTTCAAGTCCGCCATGCCCGAAGGCTACGTCCAGGAGCGCACC
ATCTTCTTCAAGGACGACGGCAACTACAAGACCCGCGCCGAGGTGAAGTTCGAGGGCGACACCCTGGTGA
ACCGCATCGAGCTGAAGGGCATCGACTTCAAGGAGGACGGCAACATCCTGGGGCACAAGCTGGAGTACAA
CTACAACAGCCACAACGTCTATATCATGGCCGACAAGCAGAAGAACGGCATCAAGGTGAACTTCAAGATC
CGCCACAACATCGAGGACGGCAGCGTGCAGCTCGCCGACCACTACCAGCAGAACACCCCCATCGGCGACG
GCCCCGTGCTGCTGCCCGACAACCACTACCTGAGCACCCAGTCCGCCCTGAGCAAAGACCCCAACGAGAA
GCGCGATCACATGGTCCTGCTGGAGTTCGTGACCGCCGCCGGGATCACTCTCGGCATGGACGAGCTGTAC
AAGGAATTCTAACTAGAGCTCGCTGATCAGCCTCGACTGTGCCTTCTAGTTGCCAGCCATCTGTTGTTTG
CCCCTCCCCCGTGCCTTCCTTGACCCTGGAAGGTGCCACTCCCACTGTCCTTTCCTAATAAAATGAGGAA
ATTGCATCGCATTGTCTGAGTAGGTGTCATTCTATTCTGGGGGGTGGGGTGGGGCAGGACAGCAAGGGGG
AGGATTGGGAAGAGAATAGCAGGCATGCTGGGGAGCGGCCGCAGGAACCCCTAGTGATGGAGTTGGCCAC
TCCCTCTCTGCGCGCTCGCTCGCTCACTGAGGCCGGGCGACCAAAGGTCGCCCGACGCCCGGGCTTTGCC
CGGGCGGCCTCAGTGAGCGAGCGAGCGCGCAGCTGCCTGCAGGGGCGCCTGATGCGGTATTTTCTCCTTA
CGCATCTGTGCGGTATTTCACACCGCATA
[95 nt withheld, positions 6750-6844]
T
[46 nt withheld, positions 6846-6891]
C
[141 nt withheld, positions 6893-7033]
CCTTTGACGTTGGAGTCCACGTTCTTT
[37 nt withheld, positions 7061-7097]
ACTCTATCTCGGGCTATTCTTTTGATTTATAAGGGATTTTGCCGATTTCGGTCTATTGGTTAAAAAATGA
GCTGATTTAACAAAAATTTAACGCGAATTTTAACAAAATATTAACGTTTACAATTTTATGGTGCACTCTC
AGTACAATCTGCTCTGATGCCGCATAGTTAAGCCAGCCCCGACACCCGCCAACACCCGCTGACGCGCCCT
GACGGGCTTGTCTGCTCCCGGCATCCGCTTACAGACAAGCTGTGACCGTCTCCGGGAGCTGCATGTGTCA
GAGGTTTTCACCGTCATCACCGAAACGCGCGAGACGAAAGGGCCTCGTGATACGCCTATTTTTATAGGTT
AATGTCATGATAATAATGGTTTCTTAGACGTCAGGTGGCACTTTTCGGGGAAATGTGCGCGGAACCCCTA
TTTGTTTATTTTTCTAAATACATTCAAATATGTATCCGCTCATGAGACAATAACCCTGATAAATGCTTCA
ATAATATTGAAAAAGGAAGAGTATGAGTATTCAACATTTCCGTGTCGCCCTTATTCCCTTTTTTGCGGCA
TTTTGCCTTCCTGTTTTTGCTCACCCAGAAACGCTGGTGAAAGTAAAAGATGCTGAAGATCAGTTGGGTG
CACGAGTGGGTTACATCGAACTGGATCTCAACAGCGGTAAGATCCTTGAGAGTTTTCGCCCCGAAGAACG
TTTTCCAATGATGAGCACTTTTAAAGTTCTGCTATGTGGCGCGGTATTATCCCGTATTGACGCCGGGCAA
GAGCAACTCGGTCGCCGCATACACTATTCTCAGAATGACTTGGTTGAGTACTCACCAGTCACAGAAAAGC
ATCTTACGGATGGCATGACAGTAAGAGAATTATGCAGTGCTGCCATAACCATGAGTGATAACACTGCGGC
CAACTTACTTCTGACAACGATCGGAGGACCGAAGGAGCTAACCGCTTTTTTGCACAACATGGGGGATCAT
GTAACTCGCCTTGATCGTTGGGAACCGGAGCTGAATGAAGCCATACCAAACGACGAGCGTGACACCACGA
TGCCTGTAGCAATGGCAACAACGTTGCGCAAACTATTAACTGGCGAACTACTTACTCTAGCTTCCCGGCA
ACAATTAATAGACTGGATGGAGGCGGATAAAGTTGCAGGACCACTTCTGCGCTCGGCCCTTCCGGCTGGC
TGGTTTATTGCTGATAAATCTGGAGCCGGTGAGCGTGGAAGCCGCGGTATCATTGCAGCACTGGGGCCAG
ATGGTAAGCCCTCCCGTATCGTAGTTATCTACACGACGGGGAGTCAGGCAACTATGGATGAACGAAATAG
ACAGATCGCTGAGATAGGTGCCTCACTGATTAAGCATTGGTAACTGTCAGACCAAGTTTACTCATATATA
CTTTAGATTGATTTAAAACTTCATTTTTAATTTAAAAGGATCTAGGTGAAGATCCTTTTTGATAATCTCA
TGACCAAAATCCCTTAACGTGAGTTTTCGTTCCACTGAGCGTCAGACCCCGTAGAAAAGATCAAAGGATC
TTCTTGAGATCCTTTTTTTCTGCGCGTAATCTGCTGCTTGCAAACAAAAAAACCACCGCTACCAGCGGTG
GTTTGTTTGCCGGATCAAGAGCTACCAACTCTTTTTCCGAAGGTAACTGGCTTCAGCAGAGCGCAGATAC
CAAATACTGTTCTTCTAGTGTAGCCGTAGTTAGGCCACCACTTCAAGAACTCTGTAGCACCGCCTACATA
CCTCGCTCTGCTAATCCTGTTACCAGTGGCTGCTGCCAGTGGCGATAAGTCGTGTCTTACCGGGTTGGAC
TCAAGACGATAGTTACCGGATAAGGCGCAGCGGTCGGGCTGAACGGGGGGTTCGTGCACACAGCCCAGCT
TGGAGCGAACGACCTACACCGAACTGAGATACCTACAGCGTGAGCTATGAGAAAGCGCCACGCTTCCCGA
AGGGAGAAAGGCGGACAGGTATCCGGTAAGCGGCAGGGTCGGAACAGGAGAGCGCACGAGGGAGCTTCCA
GGGGGAAACGCCTGGTATCTTTATAGTCCTGTCGGGTTTCGCCACCTCTGACTTGAGCGTCGATTTTTGT
GATGCTCGTCAGGGGGGCGGAGCCTATGGAAAAACGCCAGCAACGCGGCCTTTTTACGGTTCCTGGCCTT
TTGCTGGCCTTTTGCTCACATGT
