>Addgene plasmid #82673 | p204_LTJ_sgRNACD45.2_R2 | depositor partial sequence | sequence record 157274 | U6-forward primer (ACTATCATATGCTTACCGTAAC)
TCAGGTTTAGATACGTTTTANAGCTAGAAATAGCAAGTTAAAATAAGGCTAGTCCGTTATCAACTTGAAA
AAGTGGCACCGAGTCGGTGCTTTTTTGTTTTAGAGCTAGAAATAGCAAGTTAAAATAAGGCTAGTCCGTT
TTTAGCGCGTGCGCCAATTCTGCAGACAAATGGCTCTAGAGGTACCCGTTACATAACTTACGGTAAATGG
CCCGCCTGGCTGACCGCCCAACGACCCCCGCCCATTGACGTCAATAGTAACGCCAATAGGGACTTTCCAT
TGACGTCAATGGGTGGAGTATTTACGGTAAACTGCCCACTTGGCAGTACATCAAGTGTATCATATGCCAA
GTACGCCCCCTATTGACGTCAATGACGGTAAATGGCCCGCCTGGCATTGTGCCCAGTACATGACCTTATG
GGACTTTCCTACTTGGCAGTACATCTACGTATTAGTCATCGCTATTACCATGGTCGAGGTGAGCCCCACG
TTCTGCTTCACTCTCCCCATCTCCCCCCCCTCCCCACCCCCAATTTTGTATTTATTTATTTTTTAATTAT
TTTGTGCAGCGATGGGGGCGGGGGGGGGGGGGGGNCGCGCGCCAGGCGGGNCGGGGCGGGGCNAGGGGCG
GGGCGGGNCNAGGCGNAGAGGTGCGG
