>Addgene plasmid #82673 | p204_LTJ_sgRNACD45.2_R2 | addgene partial sequence | sequence record 204115 | Addgene Partial NGS Result
GCCTTCGCCCCGTGCCCCGCTCCGCCGCCGCCTCGCGCCGCCCGCCCCGGCTCTGACTGACCGCGTTACT
CCCACAGGTGAGCGGGCGGGACGGCCCTTCTCCTCCGGGCTGTAATTAGCTGAGCAAGAGGTAAGGGTTT
AAGGGATGGTTGGTTGGTGGGGTATTAATGTTTAATTACCTGGAGCACCTGCCTGAAATCACTTTTTTTC
AGGTTGGACCGGTGCCACCATGGACTATAAGGACCACGACGGAGACTACAAGGATCATGATATTGATTAC
AAAGACGATGACGATAAGATGGCCCCAAAGAAGAAGCGGAAGGTCGGTATCCACGGAGTCCCAGCAGCCG
ACAAGAAGTACAGCATCGGCCTGGACATCGGCACCAACTCTGTGGGCTGGGCCGTGATCACCGACGAGTA
CAAGGTGCCCAGCAAGAAATTCAAGGTGCTGGGCAACACCGACCGGCACAGCATCAAGAAGAACCTGATC
GGAGCCCTGCTGTTCGACAGCGGCGAAACAGCCGAGGCCACCCGGCTGAAGAGAACCGCCAGAAGAAGAT
ACACCAGACGGAAGAACCGGATCTGCTATCTGCAAGAGATCTTCAGCAACGAGATGGCCAAGGTGGACGA
CAGCTTCTTCCACAGACTGGAAGAGTCCTTCCTGGTGGAAGAGGATAAGAAGCACGAGCGGCACCCCATC
TTCGGCAACATCGTGGACGAGGTGGCCTACCACGAGAAGTACCCCACCATCTACCACCTGAGAAAGAAAC
TGGTGGACAGCACCGACAAGGCCGACCTGCGGCTGATCTATCTGGCCCTGGCCCACATGATCAAGTTCCG
GGGCCACTTCCTGATCGAGGGCGACCTGAACCCCGACAACAGCGACGTGGACAAGCTGTTCATCCAGCTG
GTGCAGACCTACAACCAGCTGTTCGAGGAAAACCCCATCAACGCCAGCGGCGTGGACGCCAAGGCCATCC
TGTCTGCCAGACTGAGCAAGAGCAGACGGCTGGAAAATCTGATCGCCCAGCTGCCCGGCGAGAAGAAGAA
TGGCCTGTTCGGAAACCTGATTGCCCTGAGCCTGGGCCTGACCCCCAACTTCAAGAGCAACTTCGACCTG
GCCGAGGATGCCAAACTGCAGCTGAGCAAGGACACCTACGACGACGACCTGGACAACCTGCTGGCCCAGA
TCGGCGACCAGTACGCCGACCTGTTTCTGGCCGCCAAGAACCTGTCCGACGCCATCCTGCTGAGCGACAT
CCTGAGAGTGAACACCGAGATCACCAAGGCCCCCCTGAGCGCCTCTATGATCAAGAGATACGACGAGCAC
CACCAGGACCTGACCCTGCTGAAAGCTCTCGTGCGGCAGCAGCTGCCTGAGAAGTACAAAGAGATTTTCT
TCGACCAGAGCAAGAACGGCTACGCCGGCTACATTGACGGCGGAGCCAGCCAGGAAGAGTTCTACAAGTT
CATCAAGCCCATCCTGGAAAAGATGGACGGCACCGAGGAACTGCTCGTGAAGCTGAACAGAGAGGACCTG
CTGCGGAAGCAGCGGACCTTCGACAACGGCAGCATCCCCCACCAGATCCACCTGGGAGAGCTGCACGCCA
TTCTGCGGCGGCAGGAAGATTTTTACCCATTCCTGAAGGACAACCGGGAAAAGATCGAGAAGATCCTGAC
CTTCCGCATCCCCTACTACGTGGGCCCTCTGGCCAGGGGAAACAGCAGATTCGCCTGGATGACCAGAAAG
AGCGAGGAAACCATCACCCCCTGGAACTTCGAGGAAGTGGTGGACAAGGGCGCTTCCGCCCAGAGCTTCA
TCGAGCGGATGACCAACTTCGATAAGAACCTGCCCAACGAGAAGGTGCTGCCCAAGCACAGCCTGCTGTA
CGAGTACTTCACCGTGTATAACGAGCTGACCAAAGTGAAATACGTGACCGAGGGAATGAGAAAGCCCGCC
TTCCTGAGCGGCGAGCAGAAAAAGGCCATCGTGGACCTGCTGTTCAAGACCAACCGGAAAGTGACCGTGA
AGCAGCTGAAAGAGGACTACTTCAAGAAAATCGAGTGCTTCGACTCCGTGGAAATCTCCGGCGTGGAAGA
TCGGTTCAACGCCTCCCTGGGCACATACCACGATCTGCTGAAAATTATCAAGGACAAGGACTTCCTGGAC
AATGAGGAAAACGAGGACATTCTGGAAGATATCGTGCTGACCCTGACACTGTTTGAGGACAGAGAGATGA
TCGAGGAACGGCTGAAAACCTATGCCCACCTGTTCGACGACAAAGTGATGAAGCAGCTGAAGCGGCGGAG
ATACACCGGCTGGGGCAGGCTGAGCCGGAAGCTGATCAACGGCATCCGGGACAAGCAGTCCGGCAAGACA
ATCCTGGATTTCCTGAAGTCCGACGGCTTCGCCAACAGAAACTTCATGCAGCTGATCCACGACGACAGCC
TGACCTTTAAAGAGGACATCCAGAAAGCCCAGGTGTCCGGCCAGGGCGATAGCCTGCACGAGCACATTGC
CAATCTGGCCGGCAGCCCCGCCATTAAGAAGGGCATCCTGCAGACAGTGAAGGTGGTGGACGAGCTCGTG
AAAGTGATGGGCCGGCACAAGCCCGAGAACATCGTGATCGAAATGGCCAGAGAGAACCAGACCACCCAGA
AGGGACAGAAGAACAGCCGCGAGAGAATGAAGCGGATCGAAGAGGGCATCAAAGAGCTGGGCAGCCAGAT
CCTGAAAGAACACCCCGTGGAAAACACCCAGCTGCAGAACGAGAAGCTGTACCTGTACTACCTGCAGAAT
GGGCGGGATATGTACGTGGACCAGGAACTGGACATCAACCGGCTGTCCGACTACGATGTGGACCATATCG
TGCCTCAGAGCTTTCTGAAGGACGACTCCATCGACAACAAGGTGCTGACCAGAAGCGACAAGAACCGGGG
CAAGAGCGACAACGTGCCCTCCGAAGAGGTCGTGAAGAAGATGAAGAACTACTGGCGGCAGCTGCTGAAC
GCCAAGCTGATTACCCAGAGAAAGTTCGACAATCTGACCAAGGCCGAGAGAGGCGGCCTGAGCGAACTGG
ATAAGGCCGGCTTCATCAAGAGACAGCTGGTGGAAACCCGGCAGATCACAAAGCACGTGGCACAGATCCT
GGACTCCCGGATGAACACTAAGTACGACGAGAATGACAAGCTGATCCGGGAAGTGAAAGTGATCACCCTG
AAGTCCAAGCTGGTGTCCGATTTCCGGAAGGATTTCCAGTTTTACAAAGTGCGCGAGATCAACAACTACC
ACCACGCCCACGACGCCTACCTGAACGCCGTCGTGGGAACCGCCCTGATCAAAAAGTACCCTAAGCTGGA
AAGCGAGTTCGTGTACGGCGACTACAAGGTGTACGACGTGCGGAAGATGATCGCCAAGAGCGAGCAGGAA
ATCGGCAAGGCTACCGCCAAGTACTTCTTCTACAGCAACATCATGAACTTTTTCAAGACCGAGATTACCC
TGGCCAACGGCGAGATCCGGAAGCGGCCTCTGATCGAGACAAACGGCGAAACCGGGGAGATCGTGTGGGA
TAAGGGCCGGGATTTTGCCACCGTGCGGAAAGTGCTGAGCATGCCCCAAGTGAATATCGTGAAAAAGACC
GAGGTGCAGACAGGCGGCTTCAGCAAAGAGTCTATCCTGCCCAAGAGGAACAGCGATAAGCTGATCGCCA
GAAAGAAGGACTGGGACCCTAAGAAGTACGGCGGCTTCGACAGCCCCACCGTGGCCTATTCTGTGCTGGT
GGTGGCCAAAGTGGAAAAGGGCAAGTCCAAGAAACTGAAGAGTGTGAAAGAGCTGCTGGGGATCACCATC
ATGGAAAGAAGCAGCTTCGAGAAGAATCCCATCGACTTTCTGGAAGCCAAGGGCTACAAAGAAGTGAAAA
AGGACCTGATCATCAAGCTGCCTAAGTACTCCCTGTTCGAGCTGGAAAACGGCCGGAAGAGAATGCTGGC
CTCTGCCGGCGAACTGCAGAAGGGAAACGAACTGGCCCTGCCCTCCAAATATGTGAACTTCCTGTACCTG
GCCAGCCACTATGAGAAGCTGAAGGGCTCCCCCGAGGATAATGAGCAGAAACAGCTGTTTGTGGAACAGC
ACAAGCACTACCTGGACGAGATCATCGAGCAGATCAGCGAGTTCTCCAAGAGAGTGATCCTGGCCGACGC
TAATCTGGACAAAGTGCTGTCCGCCTACAACAAGCACCGGGATAAGCCCATCAGAGAGCAGGCCGAGAAT
ATCATCCACCTGTTTACCCTGACCAATCTGGGAGCCCCTGCCGCCTTCAAGTACTTTGACACCACCATCG
ACCGGAAGAGGTACACCAGCACCAAAGAGGTGCTGGACGCCACCCTGATCCACCAGAGCATCACCGGCCT
GTACGAGACACGGATCGACCTGTCTCAGCTGGGAGGCGACAAAAGGCCGGCGGCCACGAAAAAGGCCGGC
CAGGCAAAAAAGAAAAAGGAATTCGGCAGTGGAGAGGGCAGAGGAAGTCTGCTAACATGCGGTGACGTCG
AGGAGAATCCTGGCCCAGTGAGCAAGGGCGAGGAGCTGTTCACCGGGGTGGTGCCCATCCTGGTCGAGCT
GGACGGCGACGTAAACGGCCACAAGTTCAGCGTGTCCGGCGAGGGCGAGGGCGATGCCACCTACGGCAAG
CTGACCCTGAAGTTCATCTGCACCACCGGCAAGCTGCCCGTGCCCTGGCCCACCCTCGTGACCACCCTGA
CCTACGGCGTGCAGTGCTTCAGCCGCTACCCCGACCACATGAAGCAGCACGACTTCTTCAAGTCCGCCAT
GCCCGAAGGCTACGTCCAGGAGCGCACCATCTTCTTCAAGGACGACGGCAACTACAAGACCCGCGCCGAG
GTGAAGTTCGAGGGCGACACCCTGGTGAACCGCATCGAGCTGAAGGGCATCGACTTCAAGGAGGACGGCA
ACATCCTGGGGCACAAGCTGGAGTACAACTACAACAGCCACAACGTCTATATCATGGCCGACAAGCAGAA
GAACGGCATCAAGGTGAACTTCAAGATCCGCCACAACATCGAGGACGGCAGCGTGCAGCTCGCCGACCAC
TACCAGCAGAACACCCCCATCGGCGACGGCCCCGTGCTGCTGCCCGACAACCACTACCTGAGCACCCAGT
CCGCCCTGAGCAAAGACCCCAACGAGAAGCGCGATCACATGGTCCTGCTGGAGTTCGTGACCGCCGCCGG
GATCACTCTCGGCATGGACGAGCTGTACAAGGAATTCTAACTAGAGCTCGCTGATCAGCCTCGACTGTGC
CTTCTAGTTGCCAGCCATCTGTTGTTTGCCCCTCCCCCGTGCCTTCCTTGACCCTGGAAGGTGCCACTCC
CACTGTCCTTTCCTAATAAAATGAGGAAATTGCATCGCATTGTCTGAGTAGGTGTCATTCTATTCTGGGG
GGTGGGGTGGGGCAGGACAGCAAGGGGGAGGATTGGGAAGAGAATAGCAGGCATGCTGGGGAGCGGCCGC
AGGAACCCCTAGTGATGGAGTTGGCCACTCCCTCTCTGCGCGCTCGCTCGCTCACTGAGGCCGGGCGACC
AAAGGTCGCCCGACGCCCGGGCTTTGCCCGGGCGGCCTCAGTGAGCGAGCGAGCGCGCAGCTGCCTGCAG
GGGCGCCTGATGCGGTATTTTCTCCTTACGCATCTGTGCGGTATTTCACACCGCATA
[95 nt withheld, positions 5728-5822]
T
[46 nt withheld, positions 5824-5869]
C
[141 nt withheld, positions 5871-6011]
CCTTTGACGTTGGAGTCCACGTTCTTT
[37 nt withheld, positions 6039-6075]
ACTCTATCTCGGGCTATTCTTTTGATTTATAAGGGATTTTGCCGATTTCGGTCTATTGGTTAAAAAATGA
GCTGATTTAACAAAAATTTAACGCGAATTTTAACAAAATATTAACGTTTACAATTTTATGGTGCACTCTC
AGTACAATCTGCTCTGATGCCGCATAGTTAAGCCAGCCCCGACACCCGCCAACACCCGCTGACGCGCCCT
GACGGGCTTGTCTGCTCCCGGCATCCGCTTACAGACAAGCTGTGACCGTCTCCGGGAGCTGCATGTGTCA
GAGGTTTTCACCGTCATCACCGAAACGCGCGAGACGAAAGGGCCTCGTGATACGCCTATTTTTATAGGTT
AATGTCATGATAATAATGGTTTCTTAGACGTCAGGTGGCACTTTTCGGGGAAATGTGCGCGGAACCCCTA
TTTGTTTATTTTTCTAAATACATTCAAATATGTATCCGCTCATGAGACAATAACCCTGATAAATGCTTCA
ATAATATTGAAAAAGGAAGAGTATGAGTATTCAACATTTCCGTGTCGCCCTTATTCCCTTTTTTGCGGCA
TTTTGCCTTCCTGTTTTTGCTCACCCAGAAACGCTGGTGAAAGTAAAAGATGCTGAAGATCAGTTGGGTG
CACGAGTGGGTTACATCGAACTGGATCTCAACAGCGGTAAGATCCTTGAGAGTTTTCGCCCCGAAGAACG
TTTTCCAATGATGAGCACTTTTAAAGTTCTGCTATGTGGCGCGGTATTATCCCGTATTGACGCCGGGCAA
GAGCAACTCGGTCGCCGCATACACTATTCTCAGAATGACTTGGTTGAGTACTCACCAGTCACAGAAAAGC
ATCTTACGGATGGCATGACAGTAAGAGAATTATGCAGTGCTGCCATAACCATGAGTGATAACACTGCGGC
CAACTTACTTCTGACAACGATCGGAGGACCGAAGGAGCTAACCGCTTTTTTGCACAACATGGGGGATCAT
GTAACTCGCCTTGATCGTTGGGAACCGGAGCTGAATGAAGCCATACCAAACGACGAGCGTGACACCACGA
TGCCTGTAGCAATGGCAACAACGTTGCGCAAACTATTAACTGGCGAACTACTTACTCTAGCTTCCCGGCA
ACAATTAATAGACTGGATGGAGGCGGATAAAGTTGCAGGACCACTTCTGCGCTCGGCCCTTCCGGCTGGC
TGGTTTATTGCTGATAAATCTGGAGCCGGTGAGCGTGGAAGCCGCGGTATCATTGCAGCACTGGGGCCAG
ATGGTAAGCCCTCCCGTATCGTAGTTATCTACACGACGGGGAGTCAGGCAACTATGGATGAACGAAATAG
ACAGATCGCTGAGATAGGTGCCTCACTGATTAAGCATTGGTAACTGTCAGACCAAGTTTACTCATATATA
CTTTAGATTGATTTAAAACTTCATTTTTAATTTAAAAGGATCTAGGTGAAGATCCTTTTTGATAATCTCA
TGACCAAAATCCCTTAACGTGAGTTTTCGTTCCACTGAGCGTCAGACCCCGTAGAAAAGATCAAAGGATC
TTCTTGAGATCCTTTTTTTCTGCGCGTAATCTGCTGCTTGCAAACAAAAAAACCACCGCTACCAGCGGTG
GTTTGTTTGCCGGATCAAGAGCTACCAACTCTTTTTCCGAAGGTAACTGGCTTCAGCAGAGCGCAGATAC
CAAATACTGTTCTTCTAGTGTAGCCGTAGTTAGGCCACCACTTCAAGAACTCTGTAGCACCGCCTACATA
CCTCGCTCTGCTAATCCTGTTACCAGTGGCTGCTGCCAGTGGCGATAAGTCGTGTCTTACCGGGTTGGAC
TCAAGACGATAGTTACCGGATAAGGCGCAGCGGTCGGGCTGAACGGGGGGTTCGTGCACACAGCCCAGCT
TGGAGCGAACGACCTACACCGAACTGAGATACCTACAGCGTGAGCTATGAGAAAGCGCCACGCTTCCCGA
AGGGAGAAAGGCGGACAGGTATCCGGTAAGCGGCAGGGTCGGAACAGGAGAGCGCACGAGGGAGCTTCCA
GGGGGAAACGCCTGGTATCTTTATAGTCCTGTCGGGTTTCGCCACCTCTGACTTGAGCGTCGATTTTTGT
GATGCTCGTCAGGGGGGCGGAGCCTATGGAAAAACGCCAGCAACGCGGCCTTTTTACGGTTCCTGGCCTT
TTGCTGGCCTTTTGCTCACATGTGAGGGCCTATTTCCCATGATTCCTTCATATTTGCATATACGATACAA
GGCTGTTAGAGAGATAATTGGAATTAATTTGACTGTAAACACAAAGATATTAGTACAAAATACGTGACGT
AGAAAGTAATAATTTCTTGGGTAGTTTGCAGTTTTAAAATTATGTTTTAAAATGGACTATCATATGCTTA
CCGTAACTTGAAAGTATTTCGATTTCTTGGCTTTATATATCTTGTGGAAAGGACGAAACACCGCAGACTC
AGGTTTAGATACGTTTTAGAGCTAGAAATAGCAAGTTAAAATAAGGCTAGTCCGTTATCAACTTGAAAAA
GTGGCACCGAGTCGGTGCTTTTTTGTTTTAGAGCTAGAAATAGCAAGTTAAAATAAGGCTAGTCCGTTTT
TAGCGCGTGCGCCAATTCTGCAGACAAATGGCTCTAGAGGTACCCGTTACATAACTTACGGTAAATGGCC
CGCCTGGCTGACCGCCCAACGACCCCCGCCCATTGACGTCAATAGTAACGCCAATAGGGACTTTCCATTG
ACGTCAATGGGTGGAGTATTTACGGTAAACTGCCCACTTGGCAGTACATCAAGTGTATCATATGCCAAGT
ACGCCCCCTATTGACGTCAATGACGGTAAATGGCCCGCCTGGCATTGTGCCCAGTACATGACCTTATGGG
ACTTTCCTACTTGGCAGTACATCTACGTATTAGTCATCGCTATTACCATGGTCGAGGTGAGCCCCACGTT
CTGCTTCACTCTCCCCATCTCCCCCCCCTCCCCACCCCCAATTTTGTATTTATTTATTTTTTAATTATTT
TGTGCAGCGATGGGGGCGGGGGGGGGG
